>Addgene plasmid #11110 | k3(long) luciferase | addgene partial sequence | sequence record 18041 | LucNRev 5'-CCTTATGCAGTTGCTCTCC-3'
GGGCCTTTCTTTTGTTTTTGGCGTCTTCCTGGTGGCTTTACCAACAGTACCGGAATGCCAAGCTTACTTA
GATCGCAGATCTCGAGCCCGACTCTAGACGTCTGAGGGTTGTTTTCAGGGGGGGTCTGTAGTTGCTTCTC
TCCCTCTTAGCTGGTCCTCTGCTGTCCTTGCTGAGGGAGCGTCTGCTGGCTGGGTGTGCCAACAACTGCC
TTTATATGTCCCTGGGGCGAGGATCTTCCTTGGTGGAGAAACCCATGAGCTCATCTGGAGGAAGGATCTT
CCTTGGTGGAGAAACCCATGAGCTCATCTGGAGGAAGGATCCCCGGGCTAGCACGCGTAAGAGCTCGGTA
CCTATCGATAGAGAAATGTTCTGGCACCTGCACTTGCACTGGGGACAGCCTATTTTGCTAGTTTGTTTTG
TTTCGTTTTGTTTTGATGGAGAGCGTATGTTAGTACTATCGATTCACACAAAAAACCAACACACAGATGT
AATGAAAATAAAGATATTTTATTGCGGCCGCTCCAAGTACCTCCCGTACCTTAATATTACTTACTTATCA
TGGTAGCTTGGGCTGGCGTAATAGCGAAGAGGCCCGCACCGATCGCCCTTCCCAACAGTTGCGCAGCCTG
AATGGCGAATGGCAAATTGTAAGCGTTAATATTTTGTTAAAATTCGCGTTAAATTTTTGTTAAATCAGCT
CATTTTTTAACCAATAGGCCGAAATCGGCAAAATCCCTTATAAATCANAAGAATAGACCGAGATAGGGTT
GAGTGTTGTTCCAGTTTGGAACAAGAGTCCACTATTAAAGAACGTGGACTCCAAC
