[The description below was written by a language model from this plasmid's Addgene catalogue record.]
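Description:
k3(long) luciferase is a reporter plasmid carrying a short regulatory fragment of the human TNF (TNF-alpha) promoter placed upstream of a luciferase coding sequence. The insert, called k3(L) or kappa3 long, is about 40 bp and corresponds to positions -117 to -78 of the TNF-alpha promoter according to the depositor's note. The catalogue lists luciferase as a C-terminal "tag" on the backbone, but because the insert is a promoter element rather than a coding sequence, this is best read as the element sitting 5′ of the reporter gene so that luciferase output reflects the activity conferred by the element. The record does not name the backbone, does not say which luciferase is used, and does not state whether a minimal promoter lies between the element and the reporter or whether the element is present in one or several copies.

The plasmid is maintained in E. coli as a high-copy construct under ampicillin selection; the origin of replication is not specified. Although it is catalogued as a bacterial expression vector, the design and the associated study, which concerns TNF-alpha gene regulation in activated T cells by ATF-2/Jun and NFATp, point to use as a transcriptional reporter in transfected cells rather than for protein production in bacteria. It would typically serve to test whether this region of the TNF-alpha promoter can drive inducible transcription in response to cell stimulation, and to examine the contribution of transcription factors acting on it, for example alongside shorter or mutated variants of the same element. No feature table or sequence annotation accompanies the record, so details of the remaining vector elements cannot be given.
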