Addgene plasmid #11110: k3(long) luciferase
Depositing lab: Anjana Rao. Depositing organization: Boston Children's Hospital. Publication: Tumor necrosis factor alpha gene regulation in activated T cells involves ATF-2/Jun and NFATp. Tsai EY, Jain J, Pesavento PA, Rao A, Goldfeld AE. Mol Cell Biol. 1996 Feb . 16(2):459-67. PubMed 8552071.
Backbone
  Vector backbone: na
  Vector type: Bacterial Expression
Growth in bacteria
  Bacterial resistance: Ampicillin, 100 μg/mL
  Growth temperature: 37°C
  Growth strain: DH5alpha
  Copy number: High Copy
Gene/Insert
  Gene/Insert name: k3(L) (alt names: TNF-alpha promoter element; kappa3 long)
  Species: H. sapiens (human)
  Insert size (bp): 40
  Entrez Gene: TNF (a.k.a. DIF, IMD127, TNF-alpha, TNFA, TNFSF2, TNLG1F)
  Tag / fusion protein: luciferase (C terminal on backbone)
  Cloning method: Restriction Enzyme
  Sequencing primers: 5′ na
Terms and licenses: Academic/Nonprofit Terms; Industry Terms: Not Available to Industry
Depositor comments: -117 to -78 of TNF-alpha promoter
How to cite: k3(long) luciferase was a gift from Anjana Rao (Addgene plasmid # 11110 ; http://n2t.net/addgene:11110 ; RRID:Addgene_11110)
